>Addgene plasmid #42268 | pRK5-mFzd6-1D4 | addgene partial sequence | sequence record 61331 | SV40pA-R 5'-GAAATTTGTGATGCTATTGC-3'
TGGCGGCCAAGCTCGGGCCCCCCCTCGAGGTCGACGGTATCGATAAGCTTGATATCGAATTTTAGGCAGG
CGCCACTTGGCTGGTCTCTGTCTTGGAAGGCGCGCCAGCGTCGGAATGGCTGCCAGCACCCTGCTCTTTC
CTAGCTCTGGAAGCTGAGTGGACAGGCAGAGATGTGGAGCCCTTGAGGCTGGTTGGTTCTGGAGAACTGG
CGGCCTGTGAAGTGCTGCAGTCTATCAGGCCAGTCTCAGGAACGCTGCTCTTTGGACTTACCCTTCCTTC
ACTTGGAGCCCCCTCTGATCCATTGCTTCTCTCCTTCAGGCCGCCCGCTCGGCTTTCCCTGCCGTTCCGG
TTCCCAGAGAGCTTGGAACTGGGCCCTGCAGATTCCCCACAGTCCCGATCTTTGGCGCTGGGAGTGTTTG
CTCGGTCTGCTCGTCCCTCTTTGACGGATGCTTCTGGGGAGGTGTGGACTTCTGTTGAAGTTTCTTGCCC
TAAGTAATCATGGTCAGCGATTGCCATGGCAGAGGTGCCATGATTTGTGGTCGCTCCTGTGCTAGTTCCC
ATGGACTTGGAAATGACCTTCAGCCTATGAGGCCCTGGTGCGCCATGCTTCTTCTTGTGCTTCACTTTAG
AGTTGTGCTTCAGGAAGAACTCACAGGACTCTTGCAGCACTCGGCGGCTCTCACTGATGGGGTCTCGCTT
GCGGTTTCGCTTAAAGAACCCGGCCCATTCTGTGCACGTCTTTTTGCTTCCAACCCAGAAGACCGCAGAG
ATACC
