[The description below was written by a language model from this plasmid's Addgene catalogue record.]
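Description:
pRK5-mFzd6-1D4 is a mammalian expression plasmid built on the pRK5 backbone and carrying the mouse Frizzled 6 (Fzd6, also known as Fz6) coding sequence. It is propagated in E. coli under ampicillin selection; the record lists the copy number as unknown and does not describe the origin of replication. No feature table is supplied, and the promoter driving the insert is not stated explicitly. pRK5-family vectors are generally known as CMV promoter-driven transient expression vectors, and the listed sequencing primer sites (SP6 upstream of the insert, an SV40 polyadenylation-signal reverse primer downstream) are consistent with an expression cassette that ends in an SV40 polyA signal. The record mentions no mammalian selection marker. The cloning method is also unrecorded.

The payload is Frizzled 6, a member of the Frizzled family of seven-transmembrane receptors that bind Wnt ligands and take part in Wnt and planar cell polarity signalling. The protein is fused at its C terminus to the 1D4 tag, a short epitope derived from the C-terminal end of rhodopsin and recognised by the 1D4 monoclonal antibody. Placing it on the C-terminal tail leaves the N-terminal signal sequence and extracellular ligand-binding domain unmodified, while allowing detection by immunoblotting or immunostaining and immunoaffinity purification of the receptor.

The plasmid is associated with a study of redundant Frizzled receptor function in mouse tissue-closure and convergent extension processes. It is suited to expressing epitope-tagged mouse Fzd6 in cultured mammalian cells, for example to compare the expression, localisation or signalling of Frizzled family members using a common tag.
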