Addgene plasmid #42268: pRK5-mFzd6-1D4
Depositing lab: Chris Garcia & Jeremy Nathans. Depositing organization: Johns Hopkins University and School of Medicine. Publication: Frizzled 2 and frizzled 7 function redundantly in convergent extension and closure of the ventricular septum and palate: evidence for a network of interacting genes. Yu H, Ye X, Guo N, Nathans J. Development. 2012 Dec 1;139(23):4383-94. doi: 10.1242/dev.083352. Epub 2012 Oct 24. PubMed 23095888.
Backbone
  Vector backbone: pRK5
  Vector type: Mammalian Expression
Growth in bacteria
  Bacterial resistance: Ampicillin, 100 μg/mL
  Growth temperature: 37°C
  Growth strain: DH5alpha
  Copy number: Unknown
Gene/Insert
  Gene/Insert name: Frizzled 6
  Species: M. musculus (mouse)
  Entrez Gene: Fzd6 (a.k.a. Fz6)
  Tag / fusion protein: 1D4 (C terminal on insert)
  Cloning method: Unknown
  Sequencing primers: 5′ SP6; 3′ SV40pA-R
Terms and licenses: Academic/Nonprofit Terms; Industry Terms: Not Available to Industry
How to cite: pRK5-mFzd6-1D4 was a gift from Chris Garcia & Jeremy Nathans (Addgene plasmid # 42268 ; http://n2t.net/addgene:42268 ; RRID:Addgene_42268)
